>Addgene plasmid #113794 | pOVOL1.1.0-gDNA | depositor full sequence | sequence record 214755 | Full Sequence
TAGAGCTAGAAATAGCAAGTTAAAATAAGGCTAGTCCGTTATCAACTTGAAAAAGTGGCACCGAGTCGGT
GCTTTTTTGTTTTAGAGCTAGAAATAGCAAGTTAAAATAAGGCTAGTCCGTTTTTAGCGCGTGCGCCAAT
TCTGCAGACAAATGGCTCTAGAGGTACCCGTTACATAACTTACGGTAAATGGCCCGCCTGGCTGACCGCC
CAACGACCCCCGCCCATTGACGTCAATAGTAACGCCAATAGGGACTTTCCATTGACGTCAATGGGTGGAG
TATTTACGGTAAACTGCCCACTTGGCAGTACATCAAGTGTATCATATGCCAAGTACGCCCCCTATTGACG
TCAATGACGGTAAATGGCCCGCCTGGCATTGTGCCCAGTACATGACCTTATGGGACTTTCCTACTTGGCA
GTACATCTACGTATTAGTCATCGCTATTACCATGGTCGAGGTGAGCCCCACGTTCTGCTTCACTCTCCCC
ATCTCCCCCCCCTCCCCACCCCCAATTTTGTATTTATTTATTTTTTAATTATTTTGTGCAGCGATGGGGG
CGGGGGGGGGGGGGGGGCGCGCGCCAGGCGGGGCGGGGCGGGGCGAGGGGCGGGGCGGGGCGAGGCGGAG
AGGTGCGGCGGCAGCCAATCAGAGCGGCGCGCTCCGAAAGTTTCCTTTTATGGCGAGGCGGCGGCGGCGG
CGGCCCTATAAAAAGCGAAGCGCGCGGCGGGCGGGAGTCGCTGCGACGCTGCCTTCGCCCCGTGCCCCGC
TCCGCCGCCGCCTCGCGCCGCCCGCCCCGGCTCTGACTGACCGCGTTACTCCCACAGGTGAGCGGGCGGG
ACGGCCCTTCTCCTCCGGGCTGTAATTAGCTGAGCAAGAGGTAAGGGTTTAAGGGATGGTTGGTTGGTGG
GGTATTAATGTTTAATTACCTGGAGCACCTGCCTGAAATCACTTTTTTTCAGGTTGGACCGGTGCCACCA
TGGACTATAAGGACCACGACGGAGACTACAAGGATCATGATATTGATTACAAAGACGATGACGATAAGAT
GGCCCCAAAGAAGAAGCGGAAGGTCGGTATCCACGGAGTCCCAGCAGCCGACAAGAAGTACAGCATCGGC
CTGGACATCGGCACCAACTCTGTGGGCTGGGCCGTGATCACCGACGAGTACAAGGTGCCCAGCAAGAAAT
TCAAGGTGCTGGGCAACACCGACCGGCACAGCATCAAGAAGAACCTGATCGGAGCCCTGCTGTTCGACAG
CGGCGAAACAGCCGAGGCCACCCGGCTGAAGAGAACCGCCAGAAGAAGATACACCAGACGGAAGAACCGG
ATCTGCTATCTGCAAGAGATCTTCAGCAACGAGATGGCCAAGGTGGACGACAGCTTCTTCCACAGACTGG
AAGAGTCCTTCCTGGTGGAAGAGGATAAGAAGCACGAGCGGCACCCCATCTTCGGCAACATCGTGGACGA
GGTGGCCTACCACGAGAAGTACCCCACCATCTACCACCTGAGAAAGAAACTGGTGGACAGCACCGACAAG
GCCGACCTGCGGCTGATCTATCTGGCCCTGGCCCACATGATCAAGTTCCGGGGCCACTTCCTGATCGAGG
GCGACCTGAACCCCGACAACAGCGACGTGGACAAGCTGTTCATCCAGCTGGTGCAGACCTACAACCAGCT
GTTCGAGGAAAACCCCATCAACGCCAGCGGCGTGGACGCCAAGGCCATCCTGTCTGCCAGACTGAGCAAG
AGCAGACGGCTGGAAAATCTGATCGCCCAGCTGCCCGGCGAGAAGAAGAATGGCCTGTTCGGAAACCTGA
TTGCCCTGAGCCTGGGCCTGACCCCCAACTTCAAGAGCAACTTCGACCTGGCCGAGGATGCCAAACTGCA
GCTGAGCAAGGACACCTACGACGACGACCTGGACAACCTGCTGGCCCAGATCGGCGACCAGTACGCCGAC
CTGTTTCTGGCCGCCAAGAACCTGTCCGACGCCATCCTGCTGAGCGACATCCTGAGAGTGAACACCGAGA
TCACCAAGGCCCCCCTGAGCGCCTCTATGATCAAGAGATACGACGAGCACCACCAGGACCTGACCCTGCT
GAAAGCTCTCGTGCGGCAGCAGCTGCCTGAGAAGTACAAAGAGATTTTCTTCGACCAGAGCAAGAACGGC
TACGCCGGCTACATTGACGGCGGAGCCAGCCAGGAAGAGTTCTACAAGTTCATCAAGCCCATCCTGGAAA
AGATGGACGGCACCGAGGAACTGCTCGTGAAGCTGAACAGAGAGGACCTGCTGCGGAAGCAGCGGACCTT
CGACAACGGCAGCATCCCCCACCAGATCCACCTGGGAGAGCTGCACGCCATTCTGCGGCGGCAGGAAGAT
TTTTACCCATTCCTGAAGGACAACCGGGAAAAGATCGAGAAGATCCTGACCTTCCGCATCCCCTACTACG
TGGGCCCTCTGGCCAGGGGAAACAGCAGATTCGCCTGGATGACCAGAAAGAGCGAGGAAACCATCACCCC
CTGGAACTTCGAGGAAGTGGTGGACAAGGGCGCTTCCGCCCAGAGCTTCATCGAGCGGATGACCAACTTC
GATAAGAACCTGCCCAACGAGAAGGTGCTGCCCAAGCACAGCCTGCTGTACGAGTACTTCACCGTGTATA
ACGAGCTGACCAAAGTGAAATACGTGACCGAGGGAATGAGAAAGCCCGCCTTCCTGAGCGGCGAGCAGAA
AAAGGCCATCGTGGACCTGCTGTTCAAGACCAACCGGAAAGTGACCGTGAAGCAGCTGAAAGAGGACTAC
TTCAAGAAAATCGAGTGCTTCGACTCCGTGGAAATCTCCGGCGTGGAAGATCGGTTCAACGCCTCCCTGG
GCACATACCACGATCTGCTGAAAATTATCAAGGACAAGGACTTCCTGGACAATGAGGAAAACGAGGACAT
TCTGGAAGATATCGTGCTGACCCTGACACTGTTTGAGGACAGAGAGATGATCGAGGAACGGCTGAAAACC
TATGCCCACCTGTTCGACGACAAAGTGATGAAGCAGCTGAAGCGGCGGAGATACACCGGCTGGGGCAGGC
TGAGCCGGAAGCTGATCAACGGCATCCGGGACAAGCAGTCCGGCAAGACAATCCTGGATTTCCTGAAGTC
CGACGGCTTCGCCAACAGAAACTTCATGCAGCTGATCCACGACGACAGCCTGACCTTTAAAGAGGACATC
CAGAAAGCCCAGGTGTCCGGCCAGGGCGATAGCCTGCACGAGCACATTGCCAATCTGGCCGGCAGCCCCG
CCATTAAGAAGGGCATCCTGCAGACAGTGAAGGTGGTGGACGAGCTCGTGAAAGTGATGGGCCGGCACAA
GCCCGAGAACATCGTGATCGAAATGGCCAGAGAGAACCAGACCACCCAGAAGGGACAGAAGAACAGCCGC
GAGAGAATGAAGCGGATCGAAGAGGGCATCAAAGAGCTGGGCAGCCAGATCCTGAAAGAACACCCCGTGG
AAAACACCCAGCTGCAGAACGAGAAGCTGTACCTGTACTACCTGCAGAATGGGCGGGATATGTACGTGGA
CCAGGAACTGGACATCAACCGGCTGTCCGACTACGATGTGGACCATATCGTGCCTCAGAGCTTTCTGAAG
GACGACTCCATCGACAACAAGGTGCTGACCAGAAGCGACAAGAACCGGGGCAAGAGCGACAACGTGCCCT
CCGAAGAGGTCGTGAAGAAGATGAAGAACTACTGGCGGCAGCTGCTGAACGCCAAGCTGATTACCCAGAG
AAAGTTCGACAATCTGACCAAGGCCGAGAGAGGCGGCCTGAGCGAACTGGATAAGGCCGGCTTCATCAAG
AGACAGCTGGTGGAAACCCGGCAGATCACAAAGCACGTGGCACAGATCCTGGACTCCCGGATGAACACTA
AGTACGACGAGAATGACAAGCTGATCCGGGAAGTGAAAGTGATCACCCTGAAGTCCAAGCTGGTGTCCGA
TTTCCGGAAGGATTTCCAGTTTTACAAAGTGCGCGAGATCAACAACTACCACCACGCCCACGACGCCTAC
CTGAACGCCGTCGTGGGAACCGCCCTGATCAAAAAGTACCCTAAGCTGGAAAGCGAGTTCGTGTACGGCG
ACTACAAGGTGTACGACGTGCGGAAGATGATCGCCAAGAGCGAGCAGGAAATCGGCAAGGCTACCGCCAA
GTACTTCTTCTACAGCAACATCATGAACTTTTTCAAGACCGAGATTACCCTGGCCAACGGCGAGATCCGG
AAGCGGCCTCTGATCGAGACAAACGGCGAAACCGGGGAGATCGTGTGGGATAAGGGCCGGGATTTTGCCA
CCGTGCGGAAAGTGCTGAGCATGCCCCAAGTGAATATCGTGAAAAAGACCGAGGTGCAGACAGGCGGCTT
CAGCAAAGAGTCTATCCTGCCCAAGAGGAACAGCGATAAGCTGATCGCCAGAAAGAAGGACTGGGACCCT
AAGAAGTACGGCGGCTTCGACAGCCCCACCGTGGCCTATTCTGTGCTGGTGGTGGCCAAAGTGGAAAAGG
GCAAGTCCAAGAAACTGAAGAGTGTGAAAGAGCTGCTGGGGATCACCATCATGGAAAGAAGCAGCTTCGA
GAAGAATCCCATCGACTTTCTGGAAGCCAAGGGCTACAAAGAAGTGAAAAAGGACCTGATCATCAAGCTG
CCTAAGTACTCCCTGTTCGAGCTGGAAAACGGCCGGAAGAGAATGCTGGCCTCTGCCGGCGAACTGCAGA
AGGGAAACGAACTGGCCCTGCCCTCCAAATATGTGAACTTCCTGTACCTGGCCAGCCACTATGAGAAGCT
GAAGGGCTCCCCCGAGGATAATGAGCAGAAACAGCTGTTTGTGGAACAGCACAAGCACTACCTGGACGAG
ATCATCGAGCAGATCAGCGAGTTCTCCAAGAGAGTGATCCTGGCCGACGCTAATCTGGACAAAGTGCTGT
CCGCCTACAACAAGCACCGGGATAAGCCCATCAGAGAGCAGGCCGAGAATATCATCCACCTGTTTACCCT
GACCAATCTGGGAGCCCCTGCCGCCTTCAAGTACTTTGACACCACCATCGACCGGAAGAGGTACACCAGC
ACCAAAGAGGTGCTGGACGCCACCCTGATCCACCAGAGCATCACCGGCCTGTACGAGACACGGATCGACC
TGTCTCAGCTGGGAGGCGACAAAAGGCCGGCGGCCACGAAAAAGGCCGGCCAGGCAAAAAAGAAAAAGTA
AGAATTCCTAGAGCTCGCTGATCAGCCTCGACTGTGCCTTCTAGTTGCCAGCCATCTGTTGTTTGCCCCT
CCCCCGTGCCTTCCTTGACCCTGGAAGGTGCCACTCCCACTGTCCTTTCCTAATAAAATGAGGAAATTGC
ATCGCATTGTCTGAGTAGGTGTCATTCTATTCTGGGGGGTGGGGTGGGGCAGGACAGCAAGGGGGAGGAT
TGGGAAGAGAATAGCAGGCATGCTGGGGAGCGGCCGCAGGAACCCCTAGTGATGGAGTTGGCCACTCCCT
CTCTGCGCGCTCGCTCGCTCACTGAGGCCGGGCGACCAAAGGTCGCCCGACGCCCGGGCTTTGCCCGGGC
GGCCTCAGTGAGCGAGCGAGCGCGCAGCTGCCTGCAGGGGCGCCTGATGCGGTATTTTCTCCTTACGCAT
CTGTGCGGTATTTCACACCGCATA
[142 nt withheld, positions 5695-5836]
C
[141 nt withheld, positions 5838-5978]
CCTTTGACGTTGGAGTCCACGTTCTTT
[37 nt withheld, positions 6006-6042]
ACCCTATCTCGGGCTATTCTTTTGATTTATAAGGGATTTTGCCGATTTCGGCCTATTGGTTAAAAAATGA
GCTGATTTAACAAAAATTTAACGCGAATTTTAACAAAATATTAACGTTTACAATTTTATGGTGCACTCTC
AGTACAATCTGCTCTGATGCCGCATAGTTAAGCCAGCCCCGACACCCGCCAACACCCGCTGACGCGCCCT
GACGGGCTTGTCTGCTCCCGGCATCCGCTTACAGACAAGCTGTGACCGTCTCCGGGAGCTGCATGTGTCA
GAGGTTTTCACCGTCATCACCGAAACGCGCGAGACGAAAGGGCCTCGTGATACGCCTATTTTTATAGGTT
AATGTCATGATAATAATGGTTTCTTAGACGTCAGGTGGCACTTTTCGGGGAAATGTGCGCGGAACCCCTA
TTTGTTTATTTTTCTAAATACATTCAAATATGTATCCGCTCATGAGACAATAACCCTGATAAATGCTTCA
ATAATATTGAAAAAGGAAGAGTATGAGTATTCAACATTTCCGTGTCGCCCTTATTCCCTTTTTTGCGGCA
TTTTGCCTTCCTGTTTTTGCTCACCCAGAAACGCTGGTGAAAGTAAAAGATGCTGAAGATCAGTTGGGTG
CACGAGTGGGTTACATCGAACTGGATCTCAACAGCGGTAAGATCCTTGAGAGTTTTCGCCCCGAAGAACG
TTTTCCAATGATGAGCACTTTTAAAGTTCTGCTATGTGGCGCGGTATTATCCCGTATTGACGCCGGGCAA
GAGCAACTCGGTCGCCGCATACACTATTCTCAGAATGACTTGGTTGAGTACTCACCAGTCACAGAAAAGC
ATCTTACGGATGGCATGACAGTAAGAGAATTATGCAGTGCTGCCATAACCATGAGTGATAACACTGCGGC
CAACTTACTTCTGACAACGATCGGAGGACCGAAGGAGCTAACCGCTTTTTTGCACAACATGGGGGATCAT
GTAACTCGCCTTGATCGTTGGGAACCGGAGCTGAATGAAGCCATACCAAACGACGAGCGTGACACCACGA
TGCCTGTAGCAATGGCAACAACGTTGCGCAAACTATTAACTGGCGAACTACTTACTCTAGCTTCCCGGCA
ACAATTAATAGACTGGATGGAGGCGGATAAAGTTGCAGGACCACTTCTGCGCTCGGCCCTTCCGGCTGGC
TGGTTTATTGCTGATAAATCTGGAGCCGGTGAGCGTGGAAGCCGCGGTATCATTGCAGCACTGGGGCCAG
ATGGTAAGCCCTCCCGTATCGTAGTTATCTACACGACGGGGAGTCAGGCAACTATGGATGAACGAAATAG
ACAGATCGCTGAGATAGGTGCCTCACTGATTAAGCATTGGTAACTGTCAGACCAAGTTTACTCATATATA
CTTTAGATTGATTTAAAACTTCATTTTTAATTTAAAAGGATCTAGGTGAAGATCCTTTTTGATAATCTCA
TGACCAAAATCCCTTAACGTGAGTTTTCGTTCCACTGAGCGTCAGACCCCGTAGAAAAGATCAAAGGATC
TTCTTGAGATCCTTTTTTTCTGCGCGTAATCTGCTGCTTGCAAACAAAAAAACCACCGCTACCAGCGGTG
GTTTGTTTGCCGGATCAAGAGCTACCAACTCTTTTTCCGAAGGTAACTGGCTTCAGCAGAGCGCAGATAC
CAAATACTGTCCTTCTAGTGTAGCCGTAGTTAGGCCACCACTTCAAGAACTCTGTAGCACCGCCTACATA
CCTCGCTCTGCTAATCCTGTTACCAGTGGCTGCTGCCAGTGGCGATAAGTCGTGTCTTACCGGGTTGGAC
TCAAGACGATAGTTACCGGATAAGGCGCAGCGGTCGGGCTGAACGGGGGGTTCGTGCACACAGCCCAGCT
TGGAGCGAACGACCTACACCGAACTGAGATACCTACAGCGTGAGCTATGAGAAAGCGCCACGCTTCCCGA
AGGGAGAAAGGCGGACAGGTATCCGGTAAGCGGCAGGGTCGGAACAGGAGAGCGCACGAGGGAGCTTCCA
GGGGGAAACGCCTGGTATCTTTATAGTCCTGTCGGGTTTCGCCACCTCTGACTTGAGCGTCGATTTTTGT
GATGCTCGTCAGGGGGGCGGAGCCTATGGAAAAACGCCAGCAACGCGGCCTTTTTACGGTTCCTGGCCTT
TTGCTGGCCTTTTGCTCACATGTGAGGGCCTATTTCCCATGATTCCTTCATATTTGCATATACGATACAA
GGCTGTTAGAGAGATAATTGGAATTAATTTGACTGTAAACACAAAGATATTAGTACAAAATACGTGACGT
AGAAAGTAATAATTTCTTGGGTAGTTTGCAGTTTTAAAATTATGTTTTAAAATGGACTATCATATGCTTA
CCGTAACTTGAAAGTATTTCGATTTCTTGGCTTTATATATCTTGTGGAAAGGACGAAACACCCTCGAGCC
ACTCACAGGTGGGTTT
Features (pLannotate 1.2.2; 18 found; start..end, strand, type, name):
     79..122     +  misc_RNA       gRNA scaffold (fragment): guide RNA scaffold for the Streptococcus pyogenes CRISPR/Cas9 system
    169..454     +  enhancer       CMV enhancer: human cytomegalovirus immediate early enhancer; contains an 18-bp deletion relative to the standard CMV enhancer
    456..733     +  promoter       chicken β-actin promoter: No description available
    734..962     +  intron         hybrid intron: hybrid between chicken β-actin (CBA) and minute virus of mice (MMV) introns (Gray et al., 2011)
   1100..2701    +  CDS            Cas9(N): N-terminal portion of Streptococcus pyogenes Cas9 (Zetsche et al., 2015)
   2702..5200    +  CDS            Cas9(C): C-terminal portion of Streptococcus pyogenes Cas9 (Zetsche et al., 2015)
   5201..5248    +  CDS            nucleoplasmin NLS: bipartite nuclear localization signal from nucleoplasmin
   5282..5393    +  polyA_signal   bGH poly(A) signal: bovine growth hormone polyadenylation signal
   5498..5638    +  repeat_region  AAV2 ITR: inverted terminal repeat of adeno-associated virus serotype 2 inverted
   5643..5694    -  misc_feature   bom (fragment): basis of mobility region from pBR322
   5713..6093    +  rep_origin     M13 ori (sequence partly withheld): M13 bacteriophage origin of replication; arrow indicates direction of (+) strand synthesis
   6169..6218    -  misc_feature   bom (fragment): basis of mobility region from pBR322
   6320..6355    -  CDS            rop (fragment): Rop protein, which maintains plasmids at low copy number; rop
   6450..6554    +  promoter       AmpR promoter: bla
   6555..7415    +  CDS            AmpR: β-lactamase; bla; confers resistance to ampicillin, carbenicillin, and related antibiotics
   7586..8174    +  rep_origin     ori: high-copy-number ColE1/pMB1/pBR322/pUC origin of replication
   8236..8476    +  promoter       U6 promoter: RNA polymerase III promoter for human U6 snRNA
   8505..72      +  misc_RNA       gRNA scaffold (across the origin): guide RNA scaffold for the Streptococcus pyogenes CRISPR/Cas9 system
