>Addgene plasmid #113794 | pOVOL1.1.0-gDNA | addgene full sequence | sequence record 241251 | Addgene NGS Result
GAGGGCCTATTTCCCATGATTCCTTCATATTTGCATATACGATACAAGGCTGTTAGAGAGATAATTGGAA
TTAATTTGACTGTAAACACAAAGATATTAGTACAAAATACGTGACGTAGAAAGTAATAATTTCTTGGGTA
GTTTGCAGTTTTAAAATTATGTTTTAAAATGGACTATCATATGCTTACCGTAACTTGAAAGTATTTCGAT
TTCTTGGCTTTATATATCTTGTGGAAAGGACGAAACACCGCTCGAGCCACTCACAGGTGGGTTTTAGAGC
TAGAAATAGCAAGTTAAAATAAGGCTAGTCCGTTATCAACTTGAAAAAGTGGCACCGAGTCGGTGCTTTT
TTGTTTTAGAGCTAGAAATAGCAAGTTAAAATAAGGCTAGTCCGTTTTTAGCGCGTGCGCCAATTCTGCA
GACAAATGGCTCTAGAGGTACCCGTTACATAACTTACGGTAAATGGCCCGCCTGGCTGACCGCCCAACGA
CCCCCGCCCATTGACGTCAATAGTAACGCCAATAGGGACTTTCCATTGACGTCAATGGGTGGAGTATTTA
CGGTAAACTGCCCACTTGGCAGTACATCAAGTGTATCATATGCCAAGTACGCCCCCTATTGACGTCAATG
ACGGTAAATGGCCCGCCTGGCATTGTGCCCAGTACATGACCTTATGGGACTTTCCTACTTGGCAGTACAT
CTACGTATTAGTCATCGCTATTACCATGGTCGAGGTGAGCCCCACGTTCTGCTTCACTCTCCCCATCTCC
CCCCCCTCCCCACCCCCAATTTTGTATTTATTTATTTTTTAATTATTTTGTGCAGCGATGGGGGCGGGGG
GGGGGGGGGGGCGCGCGCCAGGCGGGGCGGGGGGGGGGGGGGGGGGGGGGGGGGGGGGGGGGGGGGGGGC
GGCGGCAGCCAATCAGAGCGGCGCGCTCCGAAAGTTTCCTTTTATGGCGAGGCGGCGGCGGCGGCGGCCC
TATAAAAAGCGAAGCGCGCGGCGGGCGGGAGTCGCTGCGCGCTGCCTTCGCCCCGTGCCCCGCTCCGCCG
CCGCCTCGCGCCGCCCGCCCCGGCTCTGACTGACCGCGTTACTCCCACAGGTGAGCGGGCGGGACGGCCC
TTCTCCTCCGGGCTGTAATTAGCTGAGCAAGAGGTAAGGGTTTAAGGGATGGTTGGTTGGTGGGGTATTA
ATGTTTAATTACCTGGAGCACCTGCCTGAAATCACTTTTTTTCAGGTTGGACCGGTGCCACCATGGACTA
TAAGGACCACGACGGAGACTACAAGGATCATGATATTGATTACAAAGACGATGACGATAAGATGGCCCCA
AAGAAGAAGCGGAAGGTCGGTATCCACGGAGTCCCAGCAGCCGACAAGAAGTACAGCATCGGCCTGGACA
TCGGCACCAACTCTGTGGGCTGGGCCGTGATCACCGACGAGTACAAGGTGCCCAGCAAGAAATTCAAGGT
GCTGGGCAACACCGACCGGCACAGCATCAAGAAGAACCTGATCGGAGCCCTGCTGTTCGACAGCGGCGAA
ACAGCCGAGGCCACCCGGCTGAAGAGAACCGCCAGAAGAAGATACACCAGACGGAAGAACCGGATCTGCT
ATCTGCAAGAGATCTTCAGCAACGAGATGGCCAAGGTGGACGACAGCTTCTTCCACAGACTGGAAGAGTC
CTTCCTGGTGGAAGAGGATAAGAAGCACGAGCGGCACCCCATCTTCGGCAACATCGTGGACGAGGTGGCC
TACCACGAGAAGTACCCCACCATCTACCACCTGAGAAAGAAACTGGTGGACAGCACCGACAAGGCCGACC
TGCGGCTGATCTATCTGGCCCTGGCCCACATGATCAAGTTCCGGGGCCACTTCCTGATCGAGGGCGACCT
GAACCCCGACAACAGCGACGTGGACAAGCTGTTCATCCAGCTGGTGCAGACCTACAACCAGCTGTTCGAG
GAAAACCCCATCAACGCCAGCGGCGTGGACGCCAAGGCCATCCTGTCTGCCAGACTGAGCAAGAGCAGAC
GGCTGGAAAATCTGATCGCCCAGCTGCCCGGCGAGAAGAAGAATGGCCTGTTCGGAAACCTGATTGCCCT
GAGCCTGGGCCTGACCCCCAACTTCAAGAGCAACTTCGACCTGGCCGAGGATGCCAAACTGCAGCTGAGC
AAGGACACCTACGACGACGACCTGGACAACCTGCTGGCCCAGATCGGCGACCAGTACGCCGACCTGTTTC
TGGCCGCCAAGAACCTGTCCGACGCCATCCTGCTGAGCGACATCCTGAGAGTGAACACCGAGATCACCAA
GGCCCCCCTGAGCGCCTCTATGATCAAGAGATACGACGAGCACCACCAGGACCTGACCCTGCTGAAAGCT
CTCGTGCGGCAGCAGCTGCCTGAGAAGTACAAAGAGATTTTCTTCGACCAGAGCAAGAACGGCTACGCCG
GCTACATTGACGGCGGAGCCAGCCAGGAAGAGTTCTACAAGTTCATCAAGCCCATCCTGGAAAAGATGGA
CGGCACCGAGGAACTGCTCGTGAAGCTGAACAGAGAGGACCTGCTGCGGAAGCAGCGGACCTTCGACAAC
GGCAGCATCCCCCACCAGATCCACCTGGGAGAGCTGCACGCCATTCTGCGGCGGCAGGAAGATTTTTACC
CATTCCTGAAGGACAACCGGGAAAAGATCGAGAAGATCCTGACCTTCCGCATCCCCTACTACGTGGGCCC
TCTGGCCAGGGGAAACAGCAGATTCGCCTGGATGACCAGAAAGAGCGAGGAAACCATCACCCCCTGGAAC
TTCGAGGAAGTGGTGGACAAGGGCGCTTCCGCCCAGAGCTTCATCGAGCGGATGACCAACTTCGATAAGA
ACCTGCCCAACGAGAAGGTGCTGCCCAAGCACAGCCTGCTGTACGAGTACTTCACCGTGTATAACGAGCT
GACCAAAGTGAAATACGTGACCGAGGGAATGAGAAAGCCCGCCTTCCTGAGCGGCGAGCAGAAAAAGGCC
ATCGTGGACCTGCTGTTCAAGACCAACCGGAAAGTGACCGTGAAGCAGCTGAAAGAGGACTACTTCAAGA
AAATCGAGTGCTTCGACTCCGTGGAAATCTCCGGCGTGGAAGATCGGTTCAACGCCTCCCTGGGCACATA
CCACGATCTGCTGAAAATTATCAAGGACAAGGACTTCCTGGACAATGAGGAAAACGAGGACATTCTGGAA
GATATCGTGCTGACCCTGACACTGTTTGAGGACAGAGAGATGATCGAGGAACGGCTGAAAACCTATGCCC
ACCTGTTCGACGACAAAGTGATGAAGCAGCTGAAGCGGCGGAGATACACCGGCTGGGGCAGGCTGAGCCG
GAAGCTGATCAACGGCATCCGGGACAAGCAGTCCGGCAAGACAATCCTGGATTTCCTGAAGTCCGACGGC
TTCGCCAACAGAAACTTCATGCAGCTGATCCACGACGACAGCCTGACCTTTAAAGAGGACATCCAGAAAG
CCCAGGTGTCCGGCCAGGGCGATAGCCTGCACGAGCACATTGCCAATCTGGCCGGCAGCCCCGCCATTAA
GAAGGGCATCCTGCAGACAGTGAAGGTGGTGGACGAGCTCGTGAAAGTGATGGGCCGGCACAAGCCCGAG
AACATCGTGATCGAAATGGCCAGAGAGAACCAGACCACCCAGAAGGGACAGAAGAACAGCCGCGAGAGAA
TGAAGCGGATCGAAGAGGGCATCAAAGAGCTGGGCAGCCAGATCCTGAAAGAACACCCCGTGGAAAACAC
CCAGCTGCAGAACGAGAAGCTGTACCTGTACTACCTGCAGAATGGGCGGGATATGTACGTGGACCAGGAA
CTGGACATCAACCGGCTGTCCGACTACGATGTGGACCATATCGTGCCTCAGAGCTTTCTGAAGGACGACT
CCATCGACAACAAGGTGCTGACCAGAAGCGACAAGAACCGGGGCAAGAGCGACAACGTGCCCTCCGAAGA
GGTCGTGAAGAAGATGAAGAACTACTGGCGGCAGCTGCTGAACGCCAAGCTGATTACCCAGAGAAAGTTC
GACAATCTGACCAAGGCCGAGAGAGGCGGCCTGAGCGAACTGGATAAGGCCGGCTTCATCAAGAGACAGC
TGGTGGAAACCCGGCAGATCACAAAGCACGTGGCACAGATCCTGGACTCCCGGATGAACACTAAGTACGA
CGAGAATGACAAGCTGATCCGGGAAGTGAAAGTGATCACCCTGAAGTCCAAGCTGGTGTCCGATTTCCGG
AAGGATTTCCAGTTTTACAAAGTGCGCGAGATCAACAACTACCACCACGCCCACGACGCCTACCTGAACG
CCGTCGTGGGAACCGCCCTGATCAAAAAGTACCCTAAGCTGGAAAGCGAGTTCGTGTACGGCGACTACAA
GGTGTACGACGTGCGGAAGATGATCGCCAAGAGCGAGCAGGAAATCGGCAAGGCTACCGCCAAGTACTTC
TTCTACAGCAACATCATGAACTTTTTCAAGACCGAGATTACCCTGGCCAACGGCGAGATCCGGAAGCGGC
CTCTGATCGAGACAAACGGCGAAACCGGGGAGATCGTGTGGGATAAGGGCCGGGATTTTGCCACCGTGCG
GAAAGTGCTGAGCATGCCCCAAGTGAATATCGTGAAAAAGACCGAGGTGCAGACAGGCGGCTTCAGCAAA
GAGTCTATCCTGCCCAAGAGGAACAGCGATAAGCTGATCGCCAGAAAGAAGGACTGGGACCCTAAGAAGT
ACGGCGGCTTCGACAGCCCCACCGTGGCCTATTCTGTGCTGGTGGTGGCCAAAGTGGAAAAGGGCAAGTC
CAAGAAACTGAAGAGTGTGAAAGAGCTGCTGGGGATCACCATCATGGAAAGAAGCAGCTTCGAGAAGAAT
CCCATCGACTTTCTGGAAGCCAAGGGCTACAAAGAAGTGAAAAAGGACCTGATCATCAAGCTGCCTAAGT
ACTCCCTGTTCGAGCTGGAAAACGGCCGGAAGAGAATGCTGGCCTCTGCCGGCGAACTGCAGAAGGGAAA
CGAACTGGCCCTGCCCTCCAAATATGTGAACTTCCTGTACCTGGCCAGCCACTATGAGAAGCTGAAGGGC
TCCCCCGAGGATAATGAGCAGAAACAGCTGTTTGTGGAACAGCACAAGCACTACCTGGACGAGATCATCG
AGCAGATCAGCGAGTTCTCCAAGAGAGTGATCCTGGCCGACGCTAATCTGGACAAAGTGCTGTCCGCCTA
CAACAAGCACCGGGATAAGCCCATCAGAGAGCAGGCCGAGAATATCATCCACCTGTTTACCCTGACCAAT
CTGGGAGCCCCTGCCGCCTTCAAGTACTTTGACACCACCATCGACCGGAAGAGGTACACCAGCACCAAAG
AGGTGCTGGACGCCACCCTGATCCACCAGAGCATCACCGGCCTGTACGAGACACGGATCGACCTGTCTCA
GCTGGGAGGCGACAAAAGGCCGGCGGCCACGAAAAAGGCCGGCCAGGCAAAAAAGAAAAAGTAAGAATTC
CTAGAGCTCGCTGATCAGCCTCGACTGTGCCTTCTAGTTGCCAGCCATCTGTTGTTTGCCCCTCCCCCGT
GCCTTCCTTGACCCTGGAAGGTGCCACTCCCACTGTCCTTTCCTAATAAAATGAGGAAATTGCATCGCAT
TGTCTGAGTAGGTGTCATTCTATTCTGGGGGGTGGGGTGGGGCAGGACAGCAAGGGGGAGGATTGGGAAG
AGAATAGCAGGCATGCTGGGGAGCGGCCGCAGGAACCCCTAGTGATGGAGTTGGCCACTCCCTCTCTGCG
CGCTCGCTCGCTCACTGAGGCCGGGCGACCAAAGGTCGCCCGACGCCCGGGCTTTGCCCGGGCGGCCTCA
GTGAGCGAGCGAGCGCGCAGCTGCCTGCAGGGGCGCCTGATGCGGTATTTTCTCCTTACGCATCTGTGCG
GTATTTCACACCGCATA
[95 nt withheld, positions 5968-6062]
T
[46 nt withheld, positions 6064-6109]
C
[141 nt withheld, positions 6111-6251]
CCTTTGACGTTGGAGTCCACGTTCTTT
[37 nt withheld, positions 6279-6315]
ACTCTATCTCGGGCTATTCTTTTGATTTATAAGGGATTTTGCCGATTTCGGTCTATTGGTTAAAAAATGA
GCTGATTTAACAAAAATTTAACGCGAATTTTAACAAAATATTAACGTTTACAATTTTATGGTGCACTCTC
AGTACAATCTGCTCTGATGCCGCATAGTTAAGCCAGCCCCGACACCCGCCAACACCCGCTGACGCGCCCT
GACGGGCTTGTCTGCTCCCGGCATCCGCTTACAGACAAGCTGTGACCGTCTCCGGGAGCTGCATGTGTCA
GAGGTTTTCACCGTCATCACCGAAACGCGCGAGACGAAAGGGCCTCGTGATACGCCTATTTTTATAGGTT
AATGTCATGATAATAATGGTTTCTTAGACGTCAGGTGGCACTTTTCGGGGAAATGTGCGCGGAACCCCTA
TTTGTTTATTTTTCTAAATACATTCAAATATGTATCCGCTCATGAGACAATAACCCTGATAAATGCTTCA
ATAATATTGAAAAAGGAAGAGTATGAGTATTCAACATTTCCGTGTCGCCCTTATTCCCTTTTTTGCGGCA
TTTTGCCTTCCTGTTTTTGCTCACCCAGAAACGCTGGTGAAAGTAAAAGATGCTGAAGATCAGTTGGGTG
CACGAGTGGGTTACATCGAACTGGATCTCAACAGCGGTAAGATCCTTGAGAGTTTTCGCCCCGAAGAACG
TTTTCCAATGATGAGCACTTTTAAAGTTCTGCTATGTGGCGCGGTATTATCCCGTATTGACGCCGGGCAA
GAGCAACTCGGTCGCCGCATACACTATTCTCAGAATGACTTGGTTGAGTACTCACCAGTCACAGAAAAGC
ATCTTACGGATGGCATGACAGTAAGAGAATTATGCAGTGCTGCCATAACCATGAGTGATAACACTGCGGC
CAACTTACTTCTGACAACGATCGGAGGACCGAAGGAGCTAACCGCTTTTTTGCACAACATGGGGGATCAT
GTAACTCGCCTTGATCGTTGGGAACCGGAGCTGAATGAAGCCATACCAAACGACGAGCGTGACACCACGA
TGCCTGTAGCAATGGCAACAACGTTGCGCAAACTATTAACTGGCGAACTACTTACTCTAGCTTCCCGGCA
ACAATTAATAGACTGGATGGAGGCGGATAAAGTTGCAGGACCACTTCTGCGCTCGGCCCTTCCGGCTGGC
TGGTTTATTGCTGATAAATCTGGAGCCGGTGAGCGTGGAAGCCGCGGTATCATTGCAGCACTGGGGCCAG
ATGGTAAGCCCTCCCGTATCGTAGTTATCTACACGACGGGGAGTCAGGCAACTATGGATGAACGAAATAG
ACAGATCGCTGAGATAGGTGCCTCACTGATTAAGCATTGGTAACTGTCAGACCAAGTTTACTCATATATA
CTTTAGATTGATTTAAAACTTCATTTTTAATTTAAAAGGATCTAGGTGAAGATCCTTTTTGATAATCTCA
TGACCAAAATCCCTTAACGTGAGTTTTCGTTCCACTGAGCGTCAGACCCCGTAGAAAAGATCAAAGGATC
TTCTTGAGATCCTTTTTTTCTGCGCGTAATCTGCTGCTTGCAAACAAAAAAACCACCGCTACCAGCGGTG
GTTTGTTTGCCGGATCAAGAGCTACCAACTCTTTTTCCGAAGGTAACTGGCTTCAGCAGAGCGCAGATAC
CAAATACTGTTCTTCTAGTGTAGCCGTAGTTAGGCCACCACTTCAAGAACTCTGTAGCACCGCCTACATA
CCTCGCTCTGCTAATCCTGTTACCAGTGGCTGCTGCCAGTGGCGATAAGTCGTGTCTTACCGGGTTGGAC
TCAAGACGATAGTTACCGGATAAGGCGCAGCGGTCGGGCTGAACGGGGGGTTCGTGCACACAGCCCAGCT
TGGAGCGAACGACCTACACCGAACTGAGATACCTACAGCGTGAGCTATGAGAAAGCGCCACGCTTCCCGA
AGGGAGAAAGGCGGACAGGTATCCGGTAAGCGGCAGGGTCGGAACAGGAGAGCGCACGAGGGAGCTTCCA
GGGGGAAACGCCTGGTATCTTTATAGTCCTGTCGGGTTTCGCCACCTCTGACTTGAGCGTCGATTTTTGT
GATGCTCGTCAGGGGGGCGGAGCCTATGGAAAAACGCCAGCAACGCGGCCTTTTTACGGTTCCTGGCCTT
TTGCTGGCCTTTTGCTCACATGT
Features (pLannotate 1.2.2; 18 found; start..end, strand, type, name):
      1..241     +  promoter       U6 promoter: RNA polymerase III promoter for human U6 snRNA
    271..346     +  misc_RNA       gRNA scaffold: guide RNA scaffold for the Streptococcus pyogenes CRISPR/Cas9 system
    353..396     +  misc_RNA       gRNA scaffold (fragment): guide RNA scaffold for the Streptococcus pyogenes CRISPR/Cas9 system
    443..728     +  enhancer       CMV enhancer: human cytomegalovirus immediate early enhancer; contains an 18-bp deletion relative to the standard CMV enhancer
    730..1007    +  promoter       chicken β-actin promoter: No description available
   1008..1235    +  intron         hybrid intron: hybrid between chicken β-actin (CBA) and minute virus of mice (MMV) introns (Gray et al., 2011)
   1373..2974    +  CDS            Cas9(N): N-terminal portion of Streptococcus pyogenes Cas9 (Zetsche et al., 2015)
   2975..5473    +  CDS            Cas9(C): C-terminal portion of Streptococcus pyogenes Cas9 (Zetsche et al., 2015)
   5474..5521    +  CDS            nucleoplasmin NLS: bipartite nuclear localization signal from nucleoplasmin
   5555..5666    +  polyA_signal   bGH poly(A) signal: bovine growth hormone polyadenylation signal
   5771..5911    +  repeat_region  AAV2 ITR: inverted terminal repeat of adeno-associated virus serotype 2 inverted
   5916..5967    -  misc_feature   bom (fragment): basis of mobility region from pBR322
   5986..6441    +  rep_origin     f1 ori (sequence partly withheld): f1 bacteriophage origin of replication; arrow indicates direction of (+) strand synthesis
   6442..6491    -  misc_feature   bom (fragment): basis of mobility region from pBR322
   6593..6628    -  CDS            rop (fragment): Rop protein, which maintains plasmids at low copy number; rop
   6723..6827    +  promoter       AmpR promoter: bla
   6828..7688    +  CDS            AmpR: β-lactamase; bla; confers resistance to ampicillin, carbenicillin, and related antibiotics
   7859..8447    +  rep_origin     ori: high-copy-number ColE1/pMB1/pBR322/pUC origin of replication
