[The description below was written by a language model from this plasmid's Addgene catalogue record and pLannotate feature annotations shown in this document.]
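Description:
pOVOL1.1.0-gDNA is a mammalian CRISPR expression plasmid built on the pX330 backbone, delivering both Streptococcus pyogenes Cas9 and a single guide RNA directed against the human transcription factor gene OVOL1 (also known as HOVO1). It is an 8,508-nt circular plasmid propagated in E. coli at high copy number from a ColE1/pUC-type origin and selected with ampicillin through the β-lactamase (AmpR) gene and its native promoter. An f1/M13 phage origin, short pBR322-derived bom and rop fragments, and a single AAV2 inverted terminal repeat are also annotated in the backbone. With only one ITR annotated, nothing in the record suggests the plasmid is meant for AAV packaging.

The payload consists of two expression units. A human U6 RNA polymerase III promoter drives the guide RNA: the 20-nucleotide OVOL1 targeting sequence was inserted between BbsI sites, which were destroyed in cloning, directly upstream of the S. pyogenes gRNA scaffold. The PAM listed in the record belongs to the genomic target and is not present in the plasmid. Downstream, a hybrid promoter made of the CMV enhancer, the chicken β-actin promoter and a hybrid intron drives the Cas9 coding sequence, which the annotation software splits into adjoining N- and C-terminal portions that together form one continuous open reading frame. Cas9 ends in a bipartite nucleoplasmin nuclear localization signal, followed by a bovine growth hormone polyadenylation signal. The two feature tables, from the depositor's sequence and the repository's sequencing result, describe the same construct with different start coordinates.

The plasmid introduces a Cas9 cut at the OVOL1 locus in human cells. The depositor notes that it is to be used with a companion plasmid, pOVOL1-donor, implying donor-templated editing of the locus, though the record does not describe the intended modification.
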