Addgene plasmid #113794: pOVOL1.1.0-gDNA
Purpose: CRISPR plasmid for expression of Cas9 and gRNA targeting human transcription factor OVOL1
Depositing lab: Kevin White. Depositing organization: University of Chicago.
Backbone
  Vector backbone: pX330
  Backbone manufacturer: Zhang lab (Addgene plasmid ID: 42230)
  Vector type: Mammalian Expression, CRISPR
Growth in bacteria
  Bacterial resistance: Ampicillin, 100 μg/mL
  Growth temperature: 37°C
  Growth strain: DH5alpha
  Copy number: High Copy
Gene/Insert
  Gene/Insert name: OVOL1
  gRNA/shRNA sequence: CTCGAGCCACTCACAGGTGG GGG
  Species: H. sapiens (human)
  Entrez Gene: OVOL1 (a.k.a. HOVO1)
  Cloning method: Restriction Enzyme; 5′ cloning site BbsI (destroyed during cloning); 3′ cloning site BbsI (destroyed during cloning)
  Sequencing primers: 5′ hU6-F (5'-GAGGGCCTATTTCCCATGATT-3')
Terms and licenses: Academic/Nonprofit Terms; Industry Terms: Not Available to Industry
Depositor comments: gRNA sequence listed includes 20 nucleotide target sequence, followed by the uncloned PAM sequence. The PAM sequence is not present in the plasmid. Use with plasmid pOVOL1-donor
How to cite: pOVOL1.1.0-gDNA was a gift from Kevin White (Addgene plasmid # 113794 ; http://n2t.net/addgene:113794 ; RRID:Addgene_113794)
